>Addgene plasmid #224831 | pUBC(b)-AT1G22850-mKOk | addgene full sequence | sequence record 447303 | Addgene NGS Result
TACCCGACGAGTCAGTAATAAACGGCGTCAAAGTGGTTGCAGCCGGCACACACGAGTCGTGTTTATCAAC
TCAAAGCACAAATACTTTTCCTCAACCTAAAAATAAGGCAATTAGCCAAAAACAACTTTGCGTGTAAACA
ACGCTCAATACACGTGTCATTTTATTATTAGCTATTGCTTCACCGCCTTAGCTTTCTCGTGACCTAGTCG
TCCTCGTCTTTTCTTCTTCTTCTTCTATAAAACAATACCCAAAGAGCTCTTCTTCTTCACAATTCAGATT
TCAATTTCTCAAAATCTTAAAAACTTTCTCTCAATTCTCTCTACCGTGATCAAGGTAAATTTCTGTGTTC
CTTATTCTCTCAAAATCTTCGATTTTGTTTTCGTTCGATCCCAATTTCGTATATGTTCTTTGGTTTAGAT
TCTGTTAATCTTAGATCGAAGACGATTTTCTGGGTTTGATCGTTAGATATCATCTTAATTCTCGATTAGG
GTTTCATAGATATCATCCGATTTGTTCAAATAATTTGAGTTTTGTCGAATAATTACTCTTCGATTTGTGA
TTTCTATCTAGATCTGGTGTTAGTTTCTAGTTTGTGCGATCGAATTTGTAGATTAATCTGAGTTTTTCTG
ATTAACACTCGAGTGCGGGATCCTCTAGAGGGCCCATCACAAGTTTGTACAAAAAAGCAGGCTTCACCAT
GCGCAGCCTCACTCTAGGTCTGACTCTCAGATCCTCCTCCTCCTCTTCTCTTCCATTCACCTGCAACTCC
CGCTTCTGCTCTCCTCCTCCTCCTTCTTCGTCCTTTAGACTCTACAAACGATTCCATTTCCTTAAACCAT
GCTCTTCCCTAAAGCAAACCAAGAAGAAGAAGCAACAGTCTCTCCCATCTACCGCTCCGCCTCCTCAGAG
TCTCCGGTGGTTCTTCAATTCTAAATCCACTAATGATGAAAACGACGAAGATGATGTTAAGTCTGAGAGC
GATGATGATGGCGGATCGGAAGGTGATGCTGCTATTAAGGGTACTATCTTAGCCGGAGTTTTGTTGATTG
GTACTGTTGGTGGATTCGCCGGCGTTGGATATGTCTACAGGGATCAGATCAATACTTTCCTTACTCAATT
CTCCACTTACATCGAAGGTTATGGTACGGCTGGGTATGCGTTATTCATTGCCGTCTATGCTGGGCTTGAG
ATACTAGCCATTCCAGCTCTCCCATTGACGATGTCGGCTGGTCTTCTCTTCGGTCCACTCATTGGCACTA
TCATAGTTTCTATCAGTGGAACTATGGCTGCTAGTGTTGCTTTCTTAATTGCTAGATATTTTGCCCGAGA
GCGCATCCTTAAGTTAGTTGAAGACAACAAGAAGTTCCTCGCCATTGATAAAGCGATTGGTGAAAATGGG
TTTAGAGTTGTTACTCTCCTTCGGCTAAGCCCTCTACTTCCTTTCTCTCTTGGCAATTACCTGTACGGGT
TGACGTCTGTGAAGTTTGTGCCTTATGTATTAGGAAGCTGGTTGGGTATGCTTCCAGGCTCTTGGGCTTA
TGTCAGCGCCGGGGCTTTTGGACGAGCAATCATTCAAGAAGAATCTAATGTTGGCTTGCCTGGAGGAAAC
GGCCAGCTTTTAACTCTCGGGGTGGGTCTGTTGGTTACTGCATTGGCTGGAACATATGTGACAAGCCTTG
CAAAGGATGCTATAAAGGATATTGATGATGATGAGAAGAGAGATGCACACCCAGCTTTCTTGTACAAAGT
GGTGATGGGACGTCCGCGGAGATCTACGCGTGTCGACTCGAGATATCCAACTAGTATGGTGAGCGTTATC
AAGCCTGAGATGAAGATGAGGTACTACATGGACGGAAGCGTGAACGGACACGAGTTCACTATTGAAGGCG
AAGGTACTGGAAGGCCTTACGAGGGACATCAAGAGATGACTCTCAGAGTGACCATGGCTGAAGGTGGACC
TATGCCTTTCGCTTTCGATCTCGTGTCTCACGTGTTCTGCTACGGACACAGAGTGTTCACTAAGTACCCT
GAAGAGATCCCGGACTACTTCAAGCAAGCTTTCCCTGAGGGACTCTCTTGGGAGAGATCTTTGGAATTCG
AGGACGGTGGATCCGCTTCTGTGTCTGCTCATATCTCTCTCAGGGGCAACACCTTCTACCACAAGAGCAA
GTTTACCGGGGTGAACTTCCCTGCTGATGGACCGATCATGCAGAACCAGTCTGTTGATTGGGAGCCGTCT
ACTGAGAAGATCACCGCTTCTGATGGTGTGCTCAAGGGTGATGTGACCATGTACCTTAAGCTCGAAGGTG
GTGGAAACCACAAGTGCCAGTTCAAGACTACCTACAAGGCCGCCAAAGAAATCCTCGAGATGCCTGGTGA
TCACTACATCGGACATAGGCTCGTGAGAAAGACCGAGGGAAACATCACTGAGCAGGTTGAGGATGCTGTG
GCTCATTCTCAATTGTTATAAGCGGCCATGCTAGAGTCCGCAAAAATCACCAGTCTCTCTCTACAAATCT
ATCTCTCTCTATTTTTCTCCAGAATAATGTGTGAGTAGTTCCCAGATAAGGGAATTAGGGTTCTTATAGG
GTTTCGCTCATGTGTTGAGCATATAAGAAACCCTTAGTATGTATTTGTATTTGTAAAATACTTCTATCAA
TAAAATTTCTAATTCCTAAAACCAAAATCCAGTGACCTGCAGGCATGCGACGTCGGGCCCTCTAGAGGAT
CCCCGGGTACCGCGAATTATCGATCATGAGCGGAGAATTAAGGGAGTCACGTTATGACCCCCGCCGATGA
CGCGGGACAAGCCGTTTTACGTTTGGAACTGACAGAACCGCAACGTTGAAGGAGCCACTGAGCCGCGGGT
TTCTGGAGTTTAATGAGCTAAGCACATACGTCAGAAACCATTATTGCGCGTTCAAAAGTCGCCTAAGGTC
ACTATCAGCTAGCAAATATTTCTTGTCAAAAATGCTCCACTGACGTTCCATAAATTCCCCTCGGTATCCA
ATTAGAGTCTCATATTCACTCTCAACTCGATCGAGGGGATCTACCATGAGCCCAGAACGACGCCCGGCCG
ACATCCGCCGTGCCACCGAGGCGGACATGCCGGCGGTCTGCACCATCGTCAACCACTACATCGAGACAAG
CACGGTCAACTTCCGTACCGAGCCGCAGGAACCGCAGGAGTGGACGGACGACCTCGTCCGTCTGCGGGAG
CGCTATCCCTGGCTCGTCGCCGAGGTGGACGGCGAGGTCGCCGGCATCGCCTACGCGGGTCCCTGGAAGG
CACGCAACGCCTACGACTGGACGGCCGAGTCGACCGTGTACGTCTCCCCCCGCCACCAGCGGACGGGACT
GGGCTCCACGCTCTACACCCACCTGCTGAAGTCCCTGGAGGCACAGGGCTTCAAGAGCGTGGTCGCTGTC
ATCGGGCTGCCCAACGACCCGAGCGTGCGCATGCACGAGGCGCTCGGATATGCCCCCCGCGGCATGCTGC
GGGCGGCCGGCTTCAAGCACGGGAACTGGCATGACGTGGGTTTCTGGCAGCTGGACTTCAGCCTGCCGGT
GCCGCCCCGTCCGGTCCTGCCCGTCACCGAAATCTGATGACCCCTAGAGTCAAGCAGATCGTTCAAACAT
TTGGCAATAAAGTTTCTTAAGATTGAATCCTGTTGCCGGTCTTGCGATGATTATCATATAATTTCTGTTG
AATTACGTTAAGCATGTAATAATTAACATGTAATGCATGACGTTATTTATGAGATGGGTTTTTATGATTA
GAGTCCCGCAATTATACATTTAATACGCGATAGAAAACAAAATATAGCGCGCAAACTAGGATAAATTATC
GCGCGCGGTGTCATCTATGTTACTAGATCGACCGGCATGCAAGCTGATAATTCAATTCGGCGTTAATTCA
GTACATTAAAAACGTCCGCAATGTGTTATTAAGTTGTCTAAGCGTCAATTTGTTTACACCACAATATATC
CTGCCACCAGCCAGCCAACAGCTCCCCGACCGGCAGCTCGGCACAAAATCACCACTCGATACAGGCAGCC
CATCAGTCCGGGACGGCGTCAGCGGGAGAGCCGTTGTAAGGCGGCAGACTTTGCTCATGTTACCGATGCT
ATTCGGAAGAACGGCAACTAAGCTGCCGGGTTTGAAACACGGATGATCTCGCGGAGGGTAGCATGTTGAT
TGTAACGATGACAGAGCGTTGCTGCCTGTGATCAATTCGGGCACGAACCCAGTGGACATAAGCCTGTTCG
GTTCGTAAGCTGTAATGCAAGTAGCGTATGCGCTCACGCAACTGGTCCAGAACCTTGACCGAACGCAGCG
GTGGTAACGGCGCAGTGGCGGTTTTCATGGCTTGTTATGACTGTTTTTTTGGGGTACAGTCTATGCCTCG
GGCATCCAAGCAGCAAGCGCGTTACGCCGTGGGTCGATGTTTGATGTTATGGAGCAGCAACGATGTTACG
CAGCAGGGCAGTCGCCCTAAAACAAAGTTAAACATCATGGGGGAAGCGGTGATCGCCGAAGTATCGACTC
AACTATCAGAGGTAGTTGGCGTCATCGAGCGCCATCTCGAACCGACGTTGCTGGCCGTACATTTGTACGG
CTCCGCAGTGGATGGCGGCCTGAAGCCACACAGTGATATTGATTTGCTGGTTACGGTGACCGTAAGGCTT
GATGAAACAACGCGGCGAGCTTTGATCAACGACCTTTTGGAAACTTCGGCTTCCCCTGGAGAGAGCGAGA
TTCTCCGCGCTGTAGAAGTCACCATTGTTGTGCACGACGACATCATTCCGTGGCGTTATCCAGCTAAGCG
CGAACTGCAATTTGGAGAATGGCAGCGCAATGACATTCTTGCAGGTATCTTCGAGCCAGCCACGATCGAC
ATTGATCTGGCTATCTTGCTGACAAAAGCAAGAGAACATAGCGTTGCCTTGGTAGGTCCAGCGGCGGAGG
AACTCTTTGATCCGGTTCCTGAACAGGATCTATTTGAGGCGCTAAATGAAACCTTAACGCTATGGAACTC
GCCGCCCGACTGGGCTGGCGATGAGCGAAATGTAGTGCTTACGTTGTCCCGCATTTGGTACAGCGCAGTA
ACCGGCAAAATCGCGCCGAAGGATGTCGCTGCCGACTGGGCAATGGAGCGCCTGCCGGCCCAGTATCAGC
CCGTCATACTTGAAGCTAGACAGGCTTATCTTGGACAAGAAGAAGATCGCTTGGCCTCGCGCGCAGATCA
GTTGGAAGAATTTGTCCACTACGTGAAAGGCGAGATCACCAAGGTAGTCGGCAAATAATGTCTAGCTAGA
AATTCGTTCAAGCCGACGCCGCTTCGCGGCGCGGCTTAACTCAAGCGTTAGATGCACTAAGCACATAATT
GCTCACAGCCAAACTATCAGGTCAAGTCTGCTTTTATTATTTTTAAGCGTGCATAATAAGCCCTACACAA
ATTGGGAGATATATCATGCATGACCAAAATCCCTTAACGTGAGTTTTCGTTCCACTGAGCGTCAGACCCC
GTAGAAAAGATCAAAGGATCTTCTTGAGATCCTTTTTTTCTGCGCGTAATCTGCTGCTTGCAAACAAAAA
AACCACCGCTACCAGCGGTGGTTTGTTTGCCGGATCAAGAGCTACCAACTCTTTTTCCGAAGGTAACTGG
CTTCAGCAGAGCGCAGATACCAAATACTGTCCTTCTAGTGTAGCCGTAGTTAGGCCACCACTTCAAGAAC
TCTGTAGCACCGCCTACATACCTCGCTCTGCTAATCCTGTTACCAGTGGCTGCTGCCAGTGGCGATAAGT
CGTGTCTTACCGGGTTGGACTCAAGACGATAGTTACCGGATAAGGCGCAGCGGTCGGGCTGAACGGGGGG
TTCGTGCACACAGCCCAGCTTGGAGCGAACGACCTACACCGAACTGAGATACCTACAGCGTGAGCTATGA
GAAAGCGCCACGCTTCCCGAAGGGAGAAAGGCGGACAGGTATCCGGTAAGCGGCAGGGTCGGAACAGGAG
AGCGCACGAGGGAGCTTCCAGGGGGAAACGCCTGGTATCTTTATAGTCCTGTCGGGTTTCGCCACCTCTG
ACTTGAGCGTCGATTTTTGTGATGCTCGTCAGGGGGGCGGAGCCTATGGAAAAACGCCAGCAACGCGGCC
TTTTTACGGTTCCTGGCCTTTTGCTGGCCTTTTGCTCACATGTTCTTTCCTGCGTTATCCCCTGATTCTG
TGGATAACCGTATTACCGCCTTTGAGTGAGCTGATACCGCTCGCCGCAGCCGAACGACCGAGCGCAGCGA
GTCAGTGAGCGAGGAAGCGGAAGAGCGCCTGATGCGGTATTTTCTCCTTACGCATCTGTGCGGTATTTCA
CACCGCATATGGTGCACTCTCAGTACAATCTGCTCTGATGCCGCATAGTTAAGCCAGTATACACTCCGCT
ATCGCTACGTGACTGGGTCATGGCTGCGCCCCGACACCCGCCAACACCCGCTGACGCGCCCTGACGGGCT
TGTCTGCTCCCGGCATCCGCTTACAGACAAGCTGTGACCGTCTCCGGGAGCTGCATGTGTCAGAGGTTTT
CACCGTCATCACCGAAACGCGCGAGGCAGGGTGCCTTGATGTGGGCGCCGGCGGTCGAGTGGCGACGGCG
CGGCTTGTCCGCGCCCTGGTAGATTGCCTGGCCGTAGGCCAGCCATTTTTGAGCGGCCAGCGGCCGCGAT
AGGCCGACGCGAAGCGGCGGGGCGTAGGGAGCGCAGCGACCGAAGGGTAGGCGCTTTTTGCAGCTCTTCG
GCTGTGCGCTGGCCAGACAGTTATGCACAGGCCAGGCGGGTTTTAAGAGTTTTAATAAGTTTTAAAGAGT
TTTAGGCGGAAAAATCGCCTTTTTTCTCTTTTATATCAGTCACTTACATGTGTGACCGGTTCCCAATGTA
CGGCTTTGGGTTCCCAATGTACGGGTTCCGGTTCCCAATGTACGGCTTTGGGTTCCCAATGTACGTGCTA
TCCACAGGAAAGAGACCTTTTCGACCTTTTTCCCCTGCTAGGGCAATTTGCCCTAGCATCTGCTCCGTAC
ATTAGGAACCGGCGGATGCTTCGCCCTCGATCAGGTTGCGGTAGCGCATGACTAGGATCGGGCCAGCCTG
CCCCGCCTCCTCCTTCAAATCGTACTCCGGCAGGTCATTTGACCCGATCAGCTTGCGCACGGTGAAACAG
AACTTCTTGAACTCTCCGGCGCTGCCACTGCGTTCGTAGATCGTCTTGAACAACCATCTGGCTTCTGCCT
TGCCTGCGGCGCGGCGTGCCAGGCGGTAGAGAAAACGGCCGATGCCGGGATCGATCAAAAAGTAATCGGG
GTGAACCGTCAGCACGTCCGGGTTCTTGCCTTCTGTGATCTCGCGGTACATCCAATCAGCTAGCTCGATC
TCGATGTACTCCGGCCGCCCGGTTTCGCTCTTTACGATCTTGTAGCGGCTAATCAAGGCTTCACCCTCGG
ATACCGTCACCAGGCGGCCGTTCTTGGCCTTCTTCGTACGCTGCATGGCAACGTGCGTGGTGTTTAACCG
AATGCAGGTTTCTACCAGGTCGTCTTTCTGCTTTCCGCCATCGGCTCGCCGGCAGAACTTGAGTACGTCC
GCAACGTGTGGACGGAACACGCGGCCGGGCTTGTCTCCCTTCCCTTCCCGGTATCGGTTCATGGATTCGG
TTAGATGGGAAACCGCCATCAGTACCAGGTCGTAATCCCACACACTGGCCATGCCGGCCGGCCCTGCGGA
AACCTCTACGTGCCCGTCTGGAAGCTCGTAGCGGATCACCTCGCCAGCTCGTCGGTCACGCTTCGACAGA
CGGAAAACGGCCACGTCCATGATGCTGCGACTATCGCGGGTGCCCACGTCATAGAGCATCGGAACGAAAA
AATCTGGTTGCTCGTCGCCCTTGGGCGGCTTCCTAATCGACGGCGCACCGGCTGCCGGCGGTTGCCGGGA
TTCTTTGCGGATTCGATCAGCGGCCGCTTGCCACGATTCACCGGGGCGTGCTTCTGCCTCGATGCGTTGC
CGCTGGGCGGCCTGCGCGGCCTTCAACTTCTCCACCAGGTCATCACCCAGCGCCGCGCCGATTTGTACCG
GGCCGGATGGTTTGCGACCGCTCACGCCGATTCCTCGGGCTTGGGGGTTCCAGTGCCATTGCAGGGCCGG
CAGACAACCCAGCCGCTTACGCCTGGCCAACCGCCCGTTCCTCCACACATGGGGCATTCCACGGCGTCGG
TGCCTGGTTGTTCTTGATTTTCCATGCCGCCTCCTTTAGCCGCTAAAATTCATCTACTCATTTATTCATT
TGCTCATTTACTCTGGTAGCTGCGCGATGTATTCAGATAGCAGCTCGGTAATGGTCTTGCCTTGGCGTAC
CGCGTACATCTTCAGCTTGGTGTGATCCTCCGCCGGCAACTGAAAGTTGACCCGCTTCATGGCTGGCGTG
TCTGCCAGGCTGGCCAACGTTGCAGCCTTGCTGCTGCGTGCGCTCGGACGGCCGGCACTTAGCGTGTTTG
TGCTTTTGCTCATTTTCTCTTTACCTCATTAACTCAAATGAGTTTTGATTTAATTTCAGCGGCCAGCGCC
TGGACCTCGCGGGCAGCGTCGCCCTCGGGTTCTGATTCAAGAACGGTTGTGCCGGCGGCGGCAGTGCCTG
GGTAGCTCACGCGCTGCGTGATACGGGACTCAAGAATGGGCAGCTCGTACCCGGCCAGCGCCTCGGCAAC
CTCACCGCCGATGCGCGTGCCTTTGATCGCCCGCGACACGACAAAGGCCGCTTGTAGCCTTCCATCCGTG
ACCTCAATGCGCTGCTTAACCAGCTCCACCAGGTCGGCGGTGGCCCATATGTCGTAAGGGCTTGGCTGCA
CCGGAATCAGCACGAAGTCGGCTGCCTTGATCGCGGACACAGCCAAGTCCGCCGCCTGGGGCGCTCCGTC
GATCACTACGAAGTCGCGCCGGCCGATGGCCTTCACGTCGCGGTCAATCGTCGGGCGGTCGATGCCGACA
ACGGTTAGCGGTTGATCTTCCCGCACGGCCGCCCAATCGCGGGCACTGCCCTGGGGATCGGAATCGACTA
ACAGAACATCGGCCCCGGCGAGTTGCAGGGCGCGGGCTAGATGGGTTGCGATGGTCGTCTTGCCTGACCC
GCCTTTCTGGTTAAGTACAGCGATAACCTTCATGCGTTCCCCTTGCGTATTTGTTTATTTACTCATCGCA
TCATATACGCAGCGACCGCATGACGCAAGCTGTTTTACTCAAATACACATCACCTTTTTAGACGGCGGCG
CTCGGTTTCTTCAGCGGCCAAGCTGGCCGGCCAGGCCGCCAGCTTGGCATCAGACAAACCGGCCAGGATT
TCATGCAGCCGCACGGTTGAGACGTGCGCGGGCGGCTCGAACACGTACCCGGCCGCGATCATCTCCGCCT
CGATCTCTTCGGTAATGAAAAACGGTTCGTCCTGGCCGTCCTGGTGCGGTTTCATGCTTGTTCCTCTTGG
CGTTCATTCTCGGCGGCCGCCAGGGCGTCGGCCTCGGTCAATGCGTCCTCACGGAAGGCACCGCGCCGCC
TGGCCTCGGTGGGCGTCACTTCCTCGCTGCGCTCAAGTGCGCGGTACAGGGTCGAGCGATGCACGCCAAG
CAGTGCAGCCGCCTCTTTCACGGTGCGGCCTTCCTGGTCGATCAGCTCGCGGGCGTGCGCGATCTGTGCC
GGGGTGAGGGTAGGGCGGGGGCCAAACTTCACGCCTCGGGCCTTGGCGGCCTCGCGCCCGCTCCGGGTGC
GGTCGATGATTAGGGAACGCTCGAACTCGGCAATGCCGGCGAACACGGTCAACACCATGCGGCCGGCCGG
CGTGGTGGTGTCGGCCCACGGCTCTGCCAGGCTACGCAGGCCCGCGCCGGCCTCCTGGATGCGCTCGGCA
ATGTCCAGTAGGTCGCGGGTGCTGCGGGCCAGGCGGTCTAGCCTGGTCACTGTCACAACGTCGCCAGGGC
GTAGGTGGTCAAGCATCCTGGCCAGCTCCGGGCGGTCGCGCCTGGTGCCGGTGATCTTCTCGGAAAACAG
CTTGGTGCAGCCGGCCGCGTGCAGTTCGGCCCGTTGGTTGGTCAAGTCCTGGTCGTCGGTGCTGACGCGG
GCATAGCCCAGCAGGCCAGCGGCGGCGCTCTTGTTCATGGCGTAATGTCTCCGGTTCTAGTCGCAAGTAT
TCTACTTTATGCGACTAAAACACGCGACAAGAAAACGCCAGGAAAAGGGCAGGGCGGCAGCCTGTCGCGT
AACTTAGGACTTGTGCGACATGTCGTTTTCAGAAGACGGCTGCACTGAACGTCAGAAGCCGACTGCACTA
TAGCAGCGGAGGGGTTGGATCAAAGTACTTTAAAGTACTTTAAAGTACTTTAAAGTACTTTGATCCCGAG
GGGAACCCTGTGGTTGGCATGCACATACAAATGGACGAACGGATAAACCTTTTCACGCCCTTTTAAATAT
CCGATTATTCTAATAAACGCTCTTTTCTCTTAGGTTTACCCGCCAATATATCCTGTCAAACACTGATAGT
TTAAACTGAAGGCGGGAAACGACAATCTGATCCAAGCTCAAGCTGCTCTAGCCAATACGCAAACCGCCTC
TCCCCGCGCGTTGGCCGATTCATTAATGCAGCTGGCACGACAGGTTTCCCGACTGGAAAGCGGGCAGTGA
GCGCAACGCAATTAATGTGAGTTAGCTCACTCATTAGGCACCCCAGGCTTTACACTTTATGCTTCCGGCT
CGTATGTTGTGTGGAATTGTGAGCGGATAACAATTTCACACAGGAAACAGCTATGACATGATTACGAATT
CGAGCTCGG
Features (pLannotate 1.2.2; 25 found; start..end, strand, type, name):
    669..693     +  protein_bind   attB1: mutant version of attB; recombination site for the Gateway® BP reaction BP Clonase™
   1729..1753    -  protein_bind   attB2: mutant version of attB; recombination site for the Gateway® BP reaction BP Clonase™
   1806..2459    +  CDS            mKO&kappa;: mKO&kappa; is a basic (constitutively fluorescent) orange fluorescent protein published in 2008, derived from Verrillofungia concinna. It has low acid sensitivity.
   2534..2693    +  polyA_signal   CaMV poly(A) signal (fragment): cauliflower mosaic virus polyadenylation signal
   2720..2742    -  misc_feature   MCS (fragment): pUC18/19 multiple cloning site
   2835..3014    +  promoter       NOS promoter: nopaline synthase promoter
   3056..3604    +  CDS            bar: PAT_STRHY - Experimental evidence at protein level: Swiss-Prot protein existence level 1. Inactivates phosphinothricin (PPT) by transfer of an acetyl group from acetyl CoA. Can also acetylate demethylphosphinothricin but not PTT or glutamate. This enzyme is an effector of phosphinothricin tripeptide (PTT or bialaphos) resistance. From Streptomyces hygroscopicus. Introduced by genetic manipulation and expressed in glufosinate-tolerant maize by Dekalb Genetics.
   3627..3879    +  terminator     NOS terminator: nopaline synthase terminator and poly(A) signal
   3972..3996    -  misc_feature   LB T-DNA repeat: left border repeat from nopaline C58 T-DNA
   4255..4278    +  promoter       Pc promoter (fragment): intI1 (promoter lies within the coding sequence); class 1 integron promoter
   4454..4510    +  CDS            GmR (fragment): gentamycin acetyltransferase; aacC1; confers resistance to gentamycin
   4521..5308    +  CDS            SmR (fragment): aminoglycoside adenylyltransferase (Murphy, 1985); aadA; confers resistance to spectinomycin and streptomycin
   5554..6142    +  rep_origin     ori: high-copy-number ColE1/pMB1/pBR322/pUC origin of replication
   6328..6468    -  misc_feature   bom: basis of mobility region from pBR322
   6570..6609    -  CDS            rop (fragment): Rop protein, which maintains plasmids at low copy number; rop
   6812..7006    -  rep_origin     pVS1 oriV: origin of replication for the Pseudomonas plasmid pVS1 (Heeb et al., 2000)
   7072..8145    -  CDS            pVS1 RepA: replication protein from the Pseudomonas plasmid pVS1 (Heeb et al., 2000)
   8574..9203    -  CDS            pVS1 StaA: stability protein from the Pseudomonas plasmid pVS1 (Heeb et al., 2000)
   9763..10164   -  CDS            Y4CG_SINFN (fragment): Protein inferred from homology: Swiss-Prot protein existence level 3. From Sinorhizobium fredii (strain NBRC 101917 / NGR234).
  10534..10558   -  misc_feature   RB T-DNA repeat: right border repeat from nopaline C58 T-DNA
  10622..10710   +  CDS            lacI (fragment): lac repressor; lacI; The lac repressor binds to the lac operator to inhibit transcription in E. coli. This inhibition can be relieved by adding lactose or isopropyl-β-D-thiogalactopyranoside (IPTG).
  10723..10744   +  protein_bind   CAP binding site: CAP binding activates transcription in the presence of cAMP. E. coli catabolite activator protein
  10759..10789   +  promoter       lac promoter: promoter for the E. coli lac operon
  10793..10815   +  protein_bind   lac operator (fragment): The lac repressor binds to the lac operator to inhibit transcription in E. coli. This inhibition can be relieved by adding lactose or isopropyl-β-D-thiogalactopyranoside (IPTG). lac repressor encoded by lacI
  10846..6       +  misc_feature   MCS (fragment) (across the origin): pUC18/19 multiple cloning site
