[The description below was written by a language model from this plasmid's Addgene catalogue record and pLannotate feature annotations shown in this document.]
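Description:
pUBC(b)-AT1G22850-mKOk is a 10,859 nt plant expression plasmid built on the Gateway destination backbone pUBC(b)-DEST-mKOk. Its feature table shows the layout of a binary T-DNA vector: nopaline-type right and left border repeats flank the plant payload. The backbone outside the borders carries a high-copy ColE1/pUC-type origin with a bom site for propagation in E. coli, plus the pVS1 oriV, RepA and StaA functions that allow replication and stable maintenance in Agrobacterium. Bacterial selection is with spectinomycin, conferred by the aadA (SmR) gene. The short gentamicin-resistance, rop and lac-region fragments are backbone remnants with no evident role.

Within the T-DNA, the Arabidopsis thaliana AT1G22850.1 coding sequence lies between attB1 and attB2 sites, the scars left by Gateway recombination. It is followed on the same strand by the orange fluorescent protein mKOκ and a CaMV polyadenylation signal. This arrangement is consistent with a C-terminal mKOκ fusion. The promoter driving the fusion is not annotated: about 660 nt upstream of attB1 carry no feature call. The "UBC" in the vector name hints at a ubiquitin-type promoter, but the record does not state this. A second cassette, with the NOS promoter, bar and the NOS terminator, encodes phosphinothricin acetyltransferase, which gives glufosinate/bialaphos (Basta) resistance for selecting transformed plants.

The stated purpose is expression of mKOκ-tagged AT1G22850.1 in plants. The record does not describe the protein's function. The associated work concerns proteins enriched at the chloroplast envelope–thylakoid interface, so the likely use is fluorescence imaging of the protein's subcellular localisation.
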