Addgene plasmid #224831: pUBC(b)-AT1G22850-mKOk
Purpose: Plasmid for expression of AT1G22850.1 coding sequence tagged with mKOk in plants
Depositing lab: Rebecca Roston. Depositing organization: University of Nebraska at Lincoln. Publication: Lipid Metabolism and Contact Site Homologs Are Enriched at the Chloroplast Envelope-Thylakoid Interface. LaBrant EW, Smith CN, Torres-Gerena AD, Ishimwe J, Huang F, Tullis A, Litterer L, Modi B, Naldrett MJ, Altartouri B, Roston RL. bioRxiv 2025.06.20.660776; doi: https://doi.org/10.1101/2025.06.20.660776.
Backbone
  Vector backbone: pUBC(b)-DEST-mKOk
  Vector type: Plant Expression
Growth in bacteria
  Bacterial resistance: Spectinomycin, 50 μg/mL
  Growth temperature: 37°C
  Growth strain: DH5alpha
  Copy number: High Copy
Gene/Insert
  Gene/Insert name: AT1G22850.1
  Species: A. thaliana (mustard weed)
  Entrez Gene: AT1G22850 (a.k.a. AT1G22850, F19G10.23)
  Cloning method: Gateway Cloning
Terms and licenses: Academic/Nonprofit Terms; Industry Terms: Not Available to Industry
Depositor comments: Please visit https://doi.org/10.1101/2025.06.20.660776 for bioRxiv preprint.
How to cite: pUBC(b)-AT1G22850-mKOk was a gift from Rebecca Roston (Addgene plasmid # 224831 ; http://n2t.net/addgene:224831 ; RRID:Addgene_224831)
